>Addgene plasmid #84195 | Osa-pCAMBIA-1301-STTM159 | depositor partial sequence | sequence record 160751 | Backbone sequence
GATCTGAGGGTAAATTTCTAGTTTTTCTCCTTCATTTTCTTGGTTAGGACCCTTTTCTCTTTTTATTTTT
TTGAGCTTTGATCTTTCTTTAAACTGATCTATTTTTTAATTGATTGGTTATGGTGTAAATATTACATAGC
TTTAACTGATAATCTGATTACTTTATTTCGTGTGTCTATGATGATGATGATAGTTACAGAACCGACGACT
CGTCCGTCCTGTAGAAACCCCAACCCGTGAAATCAAAAAACTCGACGGCCTGTGGGCATTCAGTCTGGAT
CGCGAAAACTGTGGAATTGATCAGCGTTGGTGGGAAAGCGCGTTACAAGAAAGCCGGGCAATTGCTGTGC
CAGGCAGTTTTAACGATCAGTTCGCCGATGCAGATATTCGTAATTATGCGGGCAACGTCTGGTATCAGCG
CGAAGTCTTTATACCGAAAGGTTGGGCAGGCCAGCGTATCGTGCTGCGTTTCGATGCGGTCACTCATTAC
GGCAAAGTGTGGGTCAATAATCAGGAAGTGATGGAGCATCAGGGCGGCTATACGCCATTTGAAGCCGATG
TCACGCCGTATGTTATTGCCGGGAAAAGTGTACGTATCACCGTTTGTGTGAACAACGAACTGAACTGGCA
GACTATCCCGCCGGGAATGGTGATTACCGACGAAAACGGCAAGAAAAAGCAGTCTTACTTCCATGATTTC
TTTAACTATGCCGGAATCCATCGCAGCGTAATGCTCTACACCACGCCGAACACCTGGGTGGACGATATCA
CCGTGGTGACGCATGTCGCGCAAGACTGTAACCACGCGTCTGTTGACTGGCAGGTGGTGGCCAATGGTGA
TGTCAGCGTTGAACTGCGTGATGCGGATCAACAGGTGGTTGCAACTGGACAAGGCACTAGCGGGACTTTG
CAAGTGGTGAATCCGCACCTCTGGCAACCGGGTGAAGGTTATCTCTATGAACTCGAAGTCACAGCCAAAA
GCCAGACAGAGTCTGATATCTACCCGCTTCGCGTCGGCATCCGGTCAGTGGCAGTGAAGGGCCAACAGTT
CCTGATTAACCACAAACCGTTCTACTTTACTGGCTTTGGTCGTCATGAAGATGCGGACTTACGTGGCAAA
GGATTCGATAACGTGCTGATGGTGCACGACCACGCATTAATGGACTGGATTGGGGCCAACTCCTACCGTA
CCTCGCATTACCCTTACGCTGAAGAGATGCTCGACTGGGCAGATGAACATGGCATCGTGGTGATTGATGA
AACTGCTGCTGTCGGCTTTCAGCTGTCTTTAGGCATTGGTTTCGAAGCGGGCAACAAGCCGAAAGAACTG
TACAGCGAAGAGGCAGTCAACGGGGAAACTCAGCAAGCGCACTTACAGGCGATTAAAGAGCTGATAGCGC
GTGACAAAAACCACCCAAGCGTGGTGATGTGGAGTATTGCCAACGAACCGGATACCCGTCCGCAAGGTGC
ACGGGAATATTTCGCGCCACTGGCGGAAGCAACGCGTAAACTCGACCCGACGCGTCCGATCACCTGCGTC
AATGTAATGTTCTGCGACGCTCACACCGATACCATCAGCGATCTCTTTGATGTGCTGTGCCTGAACCGTT
ATTACGGATGGTATGTCCAAAGCGGCGATTTGGAAACGGCAGAGAAGGTACTGGAAAAAGAACTTCTGGC
CTGGCAGGAGAAACTGCATCAGCCGATTATCATCACCGAATACGGCGTGGATACGTTAGCCGGGCTGCAC
TCAATGTACACCGACATGTGGAGTGAAGAGTATCAGTGTGCATGGCTGGATATGTATCACCGCGTCTTTG
ATCGCGTCAGCGCCGTCGTCGGTGAACAGGTATGGAATTTCGCCGATTTTGCGACCTCGCAAGGCATATT
GCGCGTTGGCGGTAACAAGAAAGGGATCTTCACTCGCGACCGCAAACCGAAGTCGGCGGCTTTTCTGCTG
CAAAAACGCTGGACTGGCATGAACTTCGGTGAAAAACCGCAGCAGGGAGGCAAACAAGCTAGCCACCACC
ACCACCACCACGTGTGAATTACAGGTGACCAGCTCGAATTTCCCCGATCGTTCAAACATTTGGCAATAAA
GTTTCTTAAGATTGAATCCTGTTGCCGGTCTTGCGATGATTATCATATAATTTCTGTTGAATTACGTTAA
GCATGTAATAATTAACATGTAATGCATGACGTTATTTATGAGATGGGTTTTTATGATTAGAGTCCCGCAA
TTATACATTTAATACGCGATAGAAAACAAAATATAGCGCGCAAACTAGGATAAATTATCGCGCGCGGTGT
CATCTATGTTACTAGATCGGGAATTAAACTATCAGTGTTTGACAGGATATATTGGCGGGTAAACCTAAGA
GAAAAGAGCGTTTATTAGAATAACGGATATTTAAAAGGGCGTGAAAAGGTTTATCCGTTCGTCCATTTGT
ATGTGCATGCCAACCACAGGGTTCCCCTCGGGATCAAAGTACTTTGATCCAACCCCTCCGCTGCTATAGT
GCAGTCGGCTTCTGACGTTCAGTGCAGCCGTCTTCTGAAAACGACATGTCGCACAAGTCCTAAGTTACGC
GACAGGCTGCCGCCCTGCCCTTTTCCTGGCGTTTTCTTGTCGCGTGTTTTAGTCGCATAAAGTAGAATAC
TTGCGACTAGAACCGGAGACATTACGCCATGAACAAGAGCGCCGCCGCTGGCCTGCTGGGCTATGCCCGC
GTCAGCACCGACGACCAGGACTTGACCAACCAACGGGCCGAACTGCACGCGGCCGGCTGCACCAAGCTGT
TTTCCGAGAAGATCACCGGCACCAGGCGCGACCGCCCGGAGCTGGCCAGGATGCTTGACCACCTACGCCC
TGGCGACGTTGTGACAGTGACCAGGCTAGACCGCCTGGCCCGCAGCACCCGCGACCTACTGGACATTGCC
GAGCGCATCCAGGAGGCCGGCGCGGGCCTGCGTAGCCTGGCAGAGCCGTGGGCCGACACCACCACGCCGG
CCGGCCGCATGGTGTTGACCGTGTTCGCCGGCATTGCCGAGTTCGAGCGTTCCCTAATCATCGACCGCAC
CCGGAGCGGGCGCGAGGCCGCCAAGGCCCGAGGCGTGAAGTTTGGCCCCCGCCCTACCCTCACCCCGGCA
CAGATCGCGCACGCCCGCGAGCTGATCGACCAGGAAGGCCGCACCGTGAAAGAGGCGGCTGCACTGCTTG
GCGTGCATCGCTCGACCCTGTACCGCGCACTTGAGCGCAGCGAGGAAGTGACGCCCACCGAGGCCAGGCG
GCGCGGTGCCTTCCGTGAGGACGCATTGACCGAGGCCGACGCCCTGGCGGCCGCCGAGAATGAACGCCAA
GAGGAACAAGCATGAAACCGCACCAGGACGGCCAGGACGAACCGTTTTTCATTACCGAAGAGATCGAGGC
GGAGATGATCGCGGCCGGGTACGTGTTCGAGCCGCCCGCGCACGTCTCAACCGTGCGGCTGCATGAAATC
CTGGCCGGTTTGTCTGATGCCAAGCTGGCGGCCTGGCCGGCCAGCTTGGCCGCTGAAGAAACCGAGCGCC
GCCGTCTAAAAAGGTGATGTGTATTTGAGTAAAACAGCTTGCGTCATGCGGTCGCTGCGTATATGATGCG
ATGAGTAAATAAACAAATACGCAAGGGGAACGCATGAAGGTTATCGCTGTACTTAACCAGAAAGGCGGGT
CAGGCAAGACGACCATCGCAACCCATCTAGCCCGCGCCCTGCAACTCGCCGGGGCCGATGTTCTGTTAGT
CGATTCCGATCCCCAGGGCAGTGCCCGCGATTGGGCGGCCGTGCGGGAAGATCAACCGCTAACCGTTGTC
GGCATCGACCGCCCGACGATTGACCGCGACGTGAAGGCCATCGGCCGGCGCGACTTCGTAGTGATCGACG
GAGCGCCCCAGGCGGCGGACTTGGCTGTGTCCGCGATCAAGGCAGCCGACTTCGTGCTGATTCCGGTGCA
GCCAAGCCCTTACGACATATGGGCCACCGCCGACCTGGTGGAGCTGGTTAAGCAGCGCATTGAGGTCACG
GATGGAAGGCTACAAGCGGCCTTTGTCGTGTCGCGGGCGATCAAAGGCACGCGCATCGGCGGTGAGGTTG
CCGAGGCGCTGGCCGGGTACGAGCTGCCCATTCTTGAGTCCCGTATCACGCAGCGCGTGAGCTACCCAGG
CACTGCCGCCGCCGGCACAACCGTTCTTGAATCAGAACCCGAGGGCGACGCTGCCCGCGAGGTCCAGGCG
CTGGCCGCTGAAATTAAATCAAAACTCATTTGAGTTAATGAGGTAAAGAGAAAATGAGCAAAAGCACAAA
CACGCTAAGTGCCGGCCGTCCGAGCGCACGCAGCAGCAAGGCTGCAACGTTGGCCAGCCTGGCAGACACG
CCAGCCATGAAGCGGGTCAACTTTCAGTTGCCGGCGGAGGATCACACCAAGCTGAAGATGTACGCGGTAC
GCCAAGGCAAGACCATTACCGAGCTGCTATCTGAATACATCGCGCAGCTACCAGAGTAAATGAGCAAATG
AATAAATGAGTAGATGAATTTTAGCGGCTAAAGGAGGCGGCATGGAAAATCAAGAACAACCAGGCACCGA
CGCCGTGGAATGCCCCATGTGTGGAGGAACGGGCGGTTGGCCAGGCGTAAGCGGCTGGGTTGTCTGCCGG
CCCTGCAATGGCACTGGAACCCCCAAGCCCGAGGAATCGGCGTGAGCGGTCGCAAACCATCCGGCCCGGT
ACAAATCGGCGCGGCGCTGGGTGATGACCTGGTGGAGAAGTTGAAGGCCGCGCAGGCCGCCCAGCGGCAA
CGCATCGAGGCAGAAGCACGCCCCGGTGAATCGTGGCAAGCGGCCGCTGATCGAATCCGCAAAGAATCCC
GGCAACCGCCGGCAGCCGGTGCGCCGTCGATTAGGAAGCCGCCCAAGGGCGACGAGCAACCAGATTTTTT
CGTTCCGATGCTCTATGACGTGGGCACCCGCGATAGTCGCAGCATCATGGACGTGGCCGTTTTCCGTCTG
TCGAAGCGTGACCGACGAGCTGGCGAGGTGATCCGCTACGAGCTTCCAGACGGGCACGTAGAGGTTTCCG
CAGGGCCGGCCGGCATGGCCAGTGTGTGGGATTACGACCTGGTACTGATGGCGGTTTCCCATCTAACCGA
ATCCATGAACCGATACCGGGAAGGGAAGGGAGACAAGCCCGGCCGCGTGTTCCGTCCACACGTTGCGGAC
GTACTCAAGTTCTGCCGGCGAGCCGATGGCGGAAAGCAGAAAGACGACCTGGTAGAAACCTGCATTCGGT
TAAACACCACGCACGTTGCCATGCAGCGTACGAAGAAGGCCAAGAACGGCCGCCTGGTGACGGTATCCGA
GGGTGAAGCCTTGATTAGCCGCTACAAGATCGTAAAGAGCGAAACCGGGCGGCCGGAGTACATCGAGATC
GAGCTAGCTGATTGGATGTACCGCGAGATCACAGAAGGCAAGAACCCGGACGTGCTGACGGTTCACCCCG
ATTACTTTTTGATCGATCCCGGCATCGGCCGTTTTCTCTACCGCCTGGCACGCCGCGCCGCAGGCAAGGC
AGAAGCCAGATGGTTGTTCAAGACGATCTACGAACGCAGTGGCAGCGCCGGAGAGTTCAAGAAGTTCTGT
TTCACCGTGCGCAAGCTGATCGGGTCAAATGACCTGCCGGAGTACGATTTGAAGGAGGAGGCGGGGCAGG
CTGGCCCGATCCTAGTCATGCGCTACCGCAACCTGATCGAGGGCGAAGCATCCGCCGGTTCCTAATGTAC
GGAGCAGATGCTAGGGCAAATTGCCCTAGCAGGGGAAAAAGGTCGAAAAGGTCTCTTTCCTGTGGATAGC
ACGTACATTGGGAACCCAAAGCCGTACATTGGGAACCGGAACCCGTACATTGGGAACCCAAAGCCGTACA
TTGGGAACCGGTCACACATGTAAGTGACTGATATAAAAGAGAAAAAAGGCGATTTTTCCGCCTAAAACTC
TTTAAAACTTATTAAAACTCTTAAAACCCGCCTGGCCTGTGCATAACTGTCTGGCCAGCGCACAGCCGAA
GAGCTGCAAAAAGCGCCTACCCTTCGGTCGCTGCGCTCCCTACGCCCCGCCGCTTCGCGTCGGCCTATCG
CGGCCGCTGGCCGCTCAAAAATGGCTGGCCTACGGCCAGGCAATCTACCAGGGCGCGGACAAGCCGCGCC
GTCGCCACTCGACCGCCGGCGCCCACATCAAGGCACCCTGCCTCGCGCGTTTCGGTGATGACGGTGAAAA
CCTCTGACACATGCAGCTCCCGGAGACGGTCACAGCTTGTCTGTAAGCGGATGCCGGGAGCAGACAAGCC
CGTCAGGGCGCGTCAGCGGGTGTTGGCGGGTGTCGGGGCGCAGCCATGACCCAGTCACGTAGCGATAGCG
GAGTGTATACTGGCTTAACTATGCGGCATCAGAGCAGATTGTACTGAGAGTGCACCATATGCGGTGTGAA
ATACCGCACAGATGCGTAAGGAGAAAATACCGCATCAGGCGCTCTTCCGCTTCCTCGCTCACTGACTCGC
TGCGCTCGGTCGTTCGGCTGCGGCGAGCGGTATCAGCTCACTCAAAGGCGGTAATACGGTTATCCACAGA
ATCAGGGGATAACGCAGGAAAGAACATGTGAGCAAAAGGCCAGCAAAAGGCCAGGAACCGTAAAAAGGCC
GCGTTGCTGGCGTTTTTCCATAGGCTCCGCCCCCCTGACGAGCATCACAAAAATCGACGCTCAAGTCAGA
GGTGGCGAAACCCGACAGGACTATAAAGATACCAGGCGTTTCCCCCTGGAAGCTCCCTCGTGCGCTCTCC
TGTTCCGACCCTGCCGCTTACCGGATACCTGTCCGCCTTTCTCCCTTCGGGAAGCGTGGCGCTTTCTCAT
AGCTCACGCTGTAGGTATCTCAGTTCGGTGTAGGTCGTTCGCTCCAAGCTGGGCTGTGTGCACGAACCCC
CCGTTCAGCCCGACCGCTGCGCCTTATCCGGTAACTATCGTCTTGAGTCCAACCCGGTAAGACACGACTT
ATCGCCACTGGCAGCAGCCACTGGTAACAGGATTAGCAGAGCGAGGTATGTAGGCGGTGCTACAGAGTTC
TTGAAGTGGTGGCCTAACTACGGCTACACTAGAAGGACAGTATTTGGTATCTGCGCTCTGCTGAAGCCAG
TTACCTTCGGAAAAAGAGTTGGTAGCTCTTGATCCGGCAAACAAACCACCGCTGGTAGCGGTGGTTTTTT
TGTTTGCAAGCAGCAGATTACGCGCAGAAAAAAAGGATCTCAAGAAGATCCTTTGATCTTTTCTACGGGG
TCTGACGCTCAGTGGAACGAAAACTCACGTTAAGGGATTTTGGTCATGCATTCTAGGTACTAAAACAATT
CATCCAGTAAAATATAATATTTTATTTTCTCCCAATCAGGCTTGATCCCCAGTAAGTCAAAAAATAGCTC
GACATACTGTTCTTCCCCGATATCCTCCCTGATCGACCGGACGCAGAAGGCAATGTCATACCACTTGTCC
GCCCTGCCGCTTCTCCCAAGATCAATAAAGCCACTTACTTTGCCATCTTTCACAAAGATGTTGCTGTCTC
CCAGGTCGCCGTGGGAAAAGACAAGTTCCTCTTCGGGCTTTTCCGTCTTTAAAAAATCATACAGCTCGCG
CGGATCTTTAAATGGAGTGTCTTCTTCCCAGTTTTCGCAATCCACATCGGCCAGATCGTTATTCAGTAAG
TAATCCAATTCGGCTAAGCGGCTGTCTAAGCTATTCGTATAGGGACAATCCGATATGTCGATGGAGTGAA
AGAGCCTGATGCACTCCGCATACAGCTCGATAATCTTTTCAGGGCTTTGTTCATCTTCATACTCTTCCGA
GCAAAGGACGCCATCGGCCTCACTCATGAGCAGATTGCTCCAGCCATCATGCCGTTCAAAGTGCAGGACC
TTTGGAACAGGCAGCTTTCCTTCCAGCCATAGCATCATGTCCTTTTCCCGTTCCACATCATAGGTGGTCC
CTTTATACCGGCTGTCCGTCATTTTTAAATATAGGTTTTCATTTTCTCCCACCAGCTTATATACCTTAGC
AGGAGACATTCCTTCCGTATCTTTTACGCAGCGGTATTTTTCGATCAGTTTTTTCAATTCCGGTGATATT
CTCATTTTAGCCATTTATTATTTCCTTCCTCTTTTCTACAGTATTTAAAGATACCCCAAGAAGCTAATTA
TAACAAGACGAACTCCAATTCACTGTTCCTTGCATTCTAAAACCTTAAATACCAGAAAACAGCTTTTTCA
AAGTTGTTTTCAAAGTTGGCGTATAACATAGTATCGACGGAGCCGATTTTGAAACCGCGGTGATCACAGG
CAGCAACGCTCTGTCATCGTTACAATCAACATGCTACCCTCCGCGAGATCATCCGTGTTTCAAACCCGGC
AGCTTAGTTGCCGTTCTTCCGAATAGCATCGGTAACATGAGCAAAGTCTGCCGCCTTACAACGGCTCTCC
CGCTGACGCCGTCCCGGACTGATGGGCTGCCTGTATCGAGTGGTGATTTTGTGCCGAGCTGCCGGTCGGG
GAGCTGTTGGCTGGCTGGTGGCAGGATATATTGTGGTGTAAACAAATTGACGCTTAGACAACTTAATAAC
ACATTGCGGACGTTTTTAATGTACTGAATTAACGCCGAATTAATTCGGGGGATCTGGATTTTAGTACTGG
ATTTTGGTTTTAGGAATTAGAAATTTTATTGATAGAAGTATTTTACAAATACAAATACATACTAAGGGTT
TCTTATATGCTCAACACATGAGCGAAACCCTATAGGAACCCTAATTCCCTTATCTGGGAACTACTCACAC
ATTATTATGGAGAAACTCGAGCTTGTCGATCGACAGATCCGGTCGGCATCTACTCTATTTCTTTGCCCTC
GGACGAGTGCTGGGGCGTCGGTTTCCACTATCGGCGAGTACTTCTACACAGCCATCGGTCCAGACGGCCG
CGCTTCTGCGGGCGATTTGTGTACGCCCGACAGTCCCGGCTCCGGATCGGACGATTGCGTCGCATCGACC
CTGCGCCCAAGCTGCATCATCGAAATTGCCGTCAACCAAGCTCTGATAGAGTTGGTCAAGACCAATGCGG
AGCATATACGCCCGGAGTCGTGGCGATCCTGCAAGCTCCGGATGCCTCCGCTCGAAGTAGCGCGTCTGCT
GCTCCATACAAGCCAACCACGGCCTCCAGAAGAAGATGTTGGCGACCTCGTATTGGGAATCCCCGAACAT
CGCCTCGCTCCAGTCAATGACCGCTGTTATGCGGCCATTGTCCGTCAGGACATTGTTGGAGCCGAAATCC
GCGTGCACGAGGTGCCGGACTTCGGGGCAGTCCTCGGCCCAAAGCATCAGCTCATCGAGAGCCTGCGCGA
CGGACGCACTGACGGTGTCGTCCATCACAGTTTGCCAGTGATACACATGGGGATCAGCAATCGCGCATAT
GAAATCACGCCATGTAGTGTATTGACCGATTCCTTGCGGTCCGAATGGGCCGAACCCGCTCGTCTGGCTA
AGATCGGCCGCAGCGATCGCATCCATAGCCTCCGCGACCGGTTGTAGAACAGCGGGCAGTTCGGTTTCAG
GCAGGTCTTGCAACGTGACACCCTGTGCACGGCGGGAGATGCAATAGGTCAGGCTCTCGCTAAACTCCCC
AATGTCAAGCACTTCCGGAATCGGGAGCGCGGCCGATGCAAAGTGCCGATAAACATAACGATCTTTGTAG
AAACCATCGGCGCAGCTATTTACCCGCAGGACATATCCACGCCCTCCTACATCGAAGCTGAAAGCACGAG
ATTCTTCGCCCTCCGAGAGCTGCATCAGGTCGGAGACGCTGTCGAACTTTTCGATCAGAAACTTCTCGAC
AGACGTCGCGGTGAGTTCAGGCTTTTTCATATCTCATTGCCCCCCGGGATCTGCGAAAGCTCGAGAGAGA
TAGATTTGTAGAGAGAGACTGGTGATTTCAGCGTGTCCTCTCCAAATGAAATGAACTTCCTTATATAGAG
GAAGGTCTTGCGAAGGATAGTGGGATTGTGCGTCATCCCTTACGTCAGTGGAGATATCACATCAATCCAC
TTGCTTTGAAGACGTGGTTGGAACGTCTTCTTTTTCCACGATGCTCCTCGTGGGTGGGGGTCCATCTTTG
GGACCACTGTCGGCAGAGGCATCTTGAACGATAGCCTTTCCTTTATCGCAATGATGGCATTTGTAGGTGC
CACCTTCCTTTTCTACTGTCCTTTTGATGAAGTGACAGATAGCTGGGCAATGGAATCCGAGGAGGTTTCC
CGATATTACCCTTTGTTGAAAAGTCTCAATAGCCCTTTGGTCTTCTGAGACTGTATCTTTGATATTCTTG
GAGTAGACGAGAGTGTCGTGCTCCACCATGTTATCACATCAATCCACTTGCTTTGAAGACGTGGTTGGAA
CGTCTTCTTTTTCCACGATGCTCCTCGTGGGTGGGGGTCCATCTTTGGGACCACTGTCGGCAGAGGCATC
TTGAACGATAGCCTTTCCTTTATCGCAATGATGGCATTTGTAGGTGCCACCTTCCTTTTCTACTGTCCTT
TTGATGAAGTGACAGATAGCTGGGCAATGGAATCCGAGGAGGTTTCCCGATATTACCCTTTGTTGAAAAG
TCTCAATAGCCCTTTGGTCTTCTGAGACTGTATCTTTGATATTCTTGGAGTAGACGAGAGTGTCGTGCTC
CACCATGTTGGCAAGCTGCTCTAGCCAATACGCAAACCGCCTCTCCCCGCGCGTTGGCCGATTCATTAAT
GCAGCTGGCACGACAGGTTTCCCGACTGGAAAGCGGGCAGTGAGCGCAACGCAATTAATGTGAGTTAGCT
CACTCATTAGGCACCCCAGGCTTTACACTTTATGCTTCCGGCTCGTATGTTGTGTGGAATTGTGAGCGGA
TAACAATTTCACACAGGAAACAGCTATGACCATGATTACGAATTCGAGCTCGGTACCCGGGGATCCTCTA
GAGTCGACCTGCAGGCATGCAAGCTTGGCACTGGCCGTCGTTTTACAACGTCGTGACTGGGAAAACCCTG
GCGTTACCCAACTTAATCGCCTTGCAGCACATCCCCCTTTCGCCAGCTGGCGTAATAGCGAAGAGGCCCG
CACCGATCGCCCTTCCCAACAGTTGCGCAGCCTGAATGGCGAATGCTAGAGCAGCTTGAGCTTGGATCAG
ATTGTCGTTTCCCGCCTTCAGTTTAGCTTCATGGAGTCAAAGATTCAAATAGAGGACCTAACAGAACTCG
CCGTAAAGACTGGCGAACAGTTCATACAGAGTCTCTTACGACTCAATGACAAGAAGAAAATCTTCGTCAA
CATGGTGGAGCACGACACACTTGTCTACTCCAAAAATATCAAAGATACAGTCTCAGAAGACCAAAGGGCA
ATTGAGACTTTTCAACAAAGGGTAATATCCGGAAACCTCCTCGGATTCCATTGCCCAGCTATCTGTCACT
TTATTGTGAAGATAGTGGAAAAGGAAGGTGGCTCCTACAAATGCCATCATTGCGATAAAGGAAAGGCCAT
CGTTGAAGATGCCTCTGCCGACAGTGGTCCCAAAGATGGACCCCCACCCACGAGGAGCATCGTGGAAAAA
GAAGACGTTCCAACCACGTCTTCAAAGCAAGTGGATTGATGTGATATCTCCACTGACGTAAGGGATGACG
CACAATCCCACTATCCTTCGCAAGACCCTTCCTCTATATAAGGAAGTTCATTTCATTTGGAGAGAACACG
GGGGACTCTTGACCATGGTA
