>Addgene plasmid #84195 | Osa-pCAMBIA-1301-STTM159 | addgene partial sequence | sequence record 174446 | Addgene Partial NGS Result
GCAAACCGCCTCTCCCCGCGCGTTGGCCGATTCATTAATGCAGCTGGCACGACAGGTTTCCCGACTGGAA
AGCGGGCAGTGAGCGCAACGCAATTAATGTGAGTTAGCTCACTCATTAGGCACCCCAGGCTTTACACTTT
ATGCTTCCGGCTCGTATGTTGTGTGGAATTGTGAGCGGATAACAATTTCACACAGGAAACAGCTATGACA
TGATTACGAATTCGAGCTCGGTACCCGGGGATCCTCTAGCTAGATTAATTAAGTTTGCAAGCAGCAGATT
ACGCGCAGAAAAAAAGGATCTCAAGGAGATCCTTTGGATCACAAAAAAAAAGCCCGCTCATTAGGCGGGT
TAAATTCCCGGGTACTGCAGCCGATTCATTAATGCAGGTTAACCTGGCTTATCGAAATTAATACGACTCA
CTATAGGGAGACCGGCAGATCTGATCCCTACTCCAAAAATGTCAAAGATACAGTCTCAGAAGACCAAAGG
GCTATTGAGACTTTTCAACAAAGGGTAATTTCGGGAAACCTCCTCGGATTCCATTGCCCAGCTATCTGTC
ACTTCATCGAAAGGACAGTGGAAAAGGAAGGTGGCTCCTACAAATGCCATCATTGCGATAAAGGAAAGGC
TATCATTCAAGATGCCTCTGCCGACAGTGGTCCCAAAGATGGACCCCCACCCACGAGGAGCATCGTGGGA
AAAGAAGACGTTCCAACCACGTCTTCAAAGCAAGTGGATTGATGTGACATCTCCACTGACGTAAGGGATG
ACGCACAATCCCACCCCTACTCCAAAAATGTCAAAGATACTGTCTCAGAAGACCAAAGGGCTATTGAGAC
TTTTCAACAAAGGGTAATTTCGGGAAACCTCCTCGGATTCCATTGCCCAGCTATCTGTCACCTCATCGAA
AGGACAGTAGAAAAGGAAGGTGGCTCCTACAAATGCCATCATTGCGATAAAGGAAAGGCTATCATTCAAG
ATGCCTCTGCCGACAGTGGTCCCAAAGATGGACCCCCACCCACGAGGAGCATCGTGGAAAAAGAAGACGT
TCCAACCACGTCTTCAAAGCAAGTGGATTGATGTGACATCTCCACTGACATAAGGGATGACGCACAACCC
CACTATCCTTCGCAAGACCCTTCCTCTATATAAGGAAGTTCATTTCATTTGGAGAGGACAGCCCAAGCTT
CAGAGCTCCCTCTATCAATCCAAAGTTGTTGTTGTTATGGTCTAATTTAAATATGGTCTAAAGAAGAAGA
ATTAGAGCTCCCTCTATCAATCCAAGGAATTCGGTACGCTGAAATCACCAGTCTCTCTCTACAAATCTAT
CTCTCTCTATTTTCTCCATAAATAATGTGTGAGTAGTTTCCCGATAAGGGAAATTAGGGTTCTTATAGGG
TTTCGCTCATGTGTTGAGCATATAAGAAACCCTTAGTATGTATTTGTATTTGTAAAATACTTCTATCAAT
AAAATTTCTAATTCCTAAAACCAAAATCCAGTACTAAAATCCAGATCTCCTAAAGTCCCTATAGATCTTT
GTCGTGAATATAAACCAGACACGAGACGACTAGACCTGGAGCCCAGACGCCGTTCGAAGCTAGAAGTACC
GCTTAGGCAGGAGGCCGTTAGGGAAAAGATGCTAAGGCAGGGTTGGTTACGTTGACTCCCCCGTAGGTTT
GGTTTAAATATGATGAAGTGGACGGAAGGAAGGAGGAAGACAAGGAAGGATAAGGTTGCAGGCCCTGTGC
AAGGTAAGAAGATGGAAATTTGATAGAGGTACGCTACTATACTTATACTATACGCTAAGGGAATGATTGT
ATTTATACCCTATACCCCCTAATAACCCCTTATCAATTTAAGAAATAATCCGCATAAGCCCCCGCTTAAA
AATTGGTATCAGAGCCATGAATAGGTCTATGACCAAAACTCAAGAGGATAAAACCTCACCAAAATACGAA
AGAGTCCTTAACTCTAAAGATAAAAGATCTTTCAAGATCAAAACTAGTTCCCTCACACCGGTGACGGGGA
TCGCATGCGACCTCTAGACCATCACGTTGGAGTTTCAGCTGCTCGAGTTCTATAGTGTCACCTAAATCGT
ATGTGTATGATACATAAGGTTATGTATTAATTGTAGCCGCGTTCTTACGTCGACGTACCAATTACGCCCC
GCCCTGTCACTCATCGCAGTACTGTTGTAATTCATTAAGCATTCTGCCGACATGGAAGCCATCACAAACG
GCATGATGAACCTGAATCGCCAGCGGCATCAGCACCTTGTCGCCTTGCGTATAATATTTGCCCATGGTGA
AAACGGGGGCGAAGAAGTTGTCCATATTGGCCACGTTTAAATCAAAACTGGTGAAACTCACCCAGGGATT
GGCTGAGACGAAAAACATATTCTCAATAAACCCTTTAGGGAAATAGGCCAGGTTTTCACCGTAACACGCC
ACATCTTGCGAATATATGTGTAGAAACTGCCGGAAATCGTCGTGGTATTCACTCCAGAGCGATGAAAACG
TTTCAGTTTGCTCATGGAAAACGGTGTAACAAGGGTGAACACTATCCCATATTACCAGCTCACCGTCTTT
CATTGCCATACGGAACTCCGGATGAGCATTCATCAGGCGGGCAAGAATGTGAATAAAGGCCGGATAAAAC
TTGTGCTTATTTTTCTTTACGGTCTTTAAAAAGGCCGTAATATCCAGCTGAACGGTCTGGTTATAGGTAC
ATTGAGCAACTGACTGAAATGCCCCAAAATGTTCTTTACGATGCCATTGGGATATATCAACGGTGGTATA
TCCAGTGATTTCTTTCTCCATTTTAGCTTCCTTAGCTCCTGAAAATCTCGATAACTCATTAAAGCTTATC
GATGATAAGCTGTCAAACATGAGAATTTAGCCCGCCTAATGAGCGGGCTTTTTGTTGTGATCCGCGTTGC
TGGCGTTTTTCCATAGGCTCCGCCCCCCTGACGAGCATCACAAAAATCGACGCTCAAGTCAGAGGTGGCG
AAACCCGACAGGACTATAAAGATACCAGGCGTTTCCCCCCTGGAAGCTCCCTCGTGCGCTCTCCTGTTCC
GACCCTGCCGCTTACCGGATACCTGTCCGCCTTTCTTAATTAATCTAGCTAGAGGATCCCCGGGTACCGA
GCTCGAATTCGTAATCATGTCATAGCTGTTTCCTGTGTGAAATTGTTATCCGCTCACAATTCCACACAAC
ATACGAGCCGGAAGCATAAAGTGTAAAGCCTGGGGTGCCTAATGAGTGAGCTAACTCACATTAATTGCGT
TGCGCTCACTGCCCGCTTTCCAGTCGGGAAACCTGTCGTGCCAGCTGCATTAATGAATCGGCCAACGCGC
GGGGAGAGGCGGTTTGCGTATTGGCTAGAGCAGCTTGCCAACATGGTGGAGCACGACACTCTCGTCTACT
CCAAGAATATCAAAGATACAGTCTCAGAAGACCAAAGGGCTATTGAGACTTTTCAACAAAGGGTAATATC
GGGAAACCTCCTCGGATTCCATTGCCCAGCTATCTGTCACTTCATCAAAAGGACAGTAGAAAAGGAAGGT
GGCACCTACAAATGCCATCATTGCGATAAAGGAAAGGCTATCGTTCAAGATGCCTCTGCCGACAGTGGTC
CCAAAGATGGACCCCCACCCACGAGGAGCATCGTGGAAAAAGAAGACGTTCCAACCACGTCTTCAAAGCA
AGTGGATTGATGTGAACATGGTGGAGCACGACACTCTCGTCTACTCCAAGAATATCAAAGATACAGTCTC
AGAAGACCAAAGGGCTATTGAGACTTTTCAACAAAGGGTAATATCGGGAAACCTCCTCGGATTCCATTGC
CCAGCTATCTGTCACTTCATCAAAAGGACAGTAGAAAAGGAAGGTGGCACCTACAAATGCCATCATTGCG
ATAAAGGAAAGGCTATCGTTCAAGATGCCTCTGCCGACAGTGGTCCCAAAGATGGACCCCCACCCACGAG
GAGCATCGTGGAAAAAGAAGACGTTCCAACCACGTCTTCAAAGCAAGTGGATTGATGTGATATCTCCACT
GACGTAAGGGATGACGCACAATCCCACTATCCTTCGCAAGACCCTTCCTCTATATAAGGAAGTTCATTTC
ATTTGGAGAGGACACGCTGAAATCACCAGTCTCTCTCTACAAATCTATCTCTCTCGAGCTTTCGCAGATC
CGGGGGGCAATGAGATATGAAAAAGCCTGAACTCACCGCGACGTCTGTCGAGAAGTTTCTGATCGAAAAG
TTCGACAGCGTCTCCGACCTGATGCAGCTCTCGGAGGGCGAAGAATCTCGTGCTTTCAGCTTCGATGTAG
GAGGGCGTGGATATGTCCTGCGGGTAAATAGCTGCGCCGATGGTTTCTACAAAGATCGTTATGTTTATCG
GCACTTTGCATCGGCCGCGCTCCCGATTCCGGAAGTGCTTGACATTGGGGAGTTTAGCGAGAGCCTGACC
TATTGCATCTCCCGCCGTTCACAGGGTGTCACGTTGCAAGACCTGCCTGAAACCGAACTGCCCGCTGTTC
TACAACCGGTCGCGGAGGCTATGGATGCGATCGCTGCGGCCGATCTTAGCCAGACGAGCGGGTTCGGCCC
ATTCGGACCGCAAGGAATCGGTCAATACACTACATGGCGTGATTTCATATGCGCGATTGCTGATCCCCAT
GTGTATCACTGGCAAACTGTGATGGACGACACCGTCAGTGCGTCCGTCGCGCAGGCTCTCGATGAGCTGA
TGCTTTGGGCCGAGGACTGCCCCGAAGTCCGGCACCTCGTGCACGCGGATTTCGGCTCCAACAATGTCCT
GACGGACAATGGCCGCATAACAGCGGTCATTGACTGGAGCGAGGCGATGTTCGGGGATTCCCAATACGAG
GTCGCCAACATCTTCTTCTGGAGGCCGTGGTTGGCTTGTATGGAGCAGCAGACGCGCTACTTCGAGCGGA
GGCATCCGGAGCTTGCAGGATCGCCACGACTCCGGGCGTATATGCTCCGCATTGGTCTTGACCAACTCTA
TCAGAGCTTGGTTGACGGCAATTTCGATGATGCAGCTTGGGCGCAGGGTCGATGCGACGCAATCGTCCGA
TCCGGAGCCGGGACTGTCGGGCGTACACAAATCGCCCGCAGAAGCGCGGCCGTCTGGACCGATGGCTGTG
TAGAAGTACTCGCCGATAGTGGAAACCGACGCCCCAGCACTCGTCCGAGGGCAAAGAAATAGAGTAGATG
CCGACCGGGATCTGTCGATCGACAAGCTCGAGTTTCTCCATAATAATGTGTGAGTAGTTCCCAGATAAGG
GAATTAGGGTTCCTATAGGGTTTCGCTCATGTGTTGAGCATATAAGAAACCCTTAGTATGTATTTGTATT
TGTAAAATACTTCTATCAATAAAATTTCTAATTCCTAAAACCAAAATCCAGTACTAAAATCCAGATCCCC
CGAATTAATTCGGCGTTAATTCAGTACATTAAAAACGTCCGCAATGTGTTATTAAGTTGTCTAAGCGTCA
ATTTGTTTACACCACAATATATCCTGCCACCAGCCAGCCAACAGCTCCCCGACCGGCAGCTCGGCACAAA
ATCACCACTCGATACAGGCAGCCCATCAGTCCGGGACGGCGTCAGCGGGAGAGCCGTTGTAAGGCGGCAG
ACTTTGCTCATGTTACCGATGCTATTCGGAAGAACGGCAACTAAGCTGCCGGGTTTGAAACACGGATGAT
CTCGCGGAGGGTAGCATGTTGATTGTAACGATGACAGAGCGTTGCTGCCTGTGATCACCGCGGTTTCAAA
ATCGGCTCCGTCGATACTATGTTATACGCCAACTTTGAAAACAACTTTGAAAAAGCTGTTTTCTGGTATT
TAAGGTTTTAGAATGCAAGGAACAGTGAATTGGAGTTCGTCTTGTTATAATTAGCTTCTTGGGGTATCTT
TAAATACTGTAGAAAAGAGGAAGGAAATAATAAATGGCTAAAATGAGAATATCACCGGAATTGAAAAAAC
TGATCGAAAAATACCGCTGCGTAAAAGATACGGAAGGAATGTCTCCTGCTAAGGTATATAAGCTGGTGGG
AGAAAATGAAAACCTATATTTAAAAATGACGGACAGCCGGTATAAAGGGACCACCTATGATGTGGAACGG
GAAAAGGACATGATGCTATGGCTGGAAGGAAAGCTGCCTGTTCCAAAGGTCCTGCACTTTGAACGGCATG
ATGGCTGGAGCAATCTGCTCATGAGTGAGGCCGATGGCGTCCTTTGCTCGGAAGAGTATGAAGATGAACA
AAGCCCTGAAAAGATTATCGAGCTGTATGCGGAGTGCATCAGGCTCTTTCACTCCATCGACATATCGGAT
TGTCCCTATACGAATAGCTTAGACAGCCGCTTAGCCGAATTGGATTACTTACTGAATAACGATCTGGCCG
ATGTGGATTGCGAAAACTGGGAAGAAGACACTCCATTTAAAGATCCGCGCGAGCTGTATGATTTTTTAAA
GACGGAAAAGCCCGAAGAGGAACTTGTCTTTTCCCACGGCGACCTGGGAGACAGCAACATCTTTGTGAAA
GATGGCAAAGTAAGTGGCTTTATTGATCTTGGGAGAAGCGGCAGGGCGGACAAGTGGTATGACATTGCCT
TCTGCGTCCGGTCGATCAGGGAGGATATCGGGGAAGAACAGTATGTCGAGCTATTTTTTGACTTACTGGG
GATCAAGCCTGATTGGGAGAAAATAAAATATTATATTTTACTGGATGAATTGTTTTAGTACCTAGAATGC
ATGACCAAAATCCCTTAACGTGAGTTTTCGTTCCACTGAGCGTCAGACCCCGTAGAAAAGATCAAAGGAT
CTTCTTGAGATCCTTTTTTTCTGCGCGTAATCTGCTGCTTGCAAACAAAAAAACCACCGCTACCAGCGGT
GGTTTGTTTGCCGGATCAAGAGCTACCAACTCTTTTTCCGAAGGTAACTGGCTTCAGCAGAGCGCAGATA
CCAAATACTGTCCTTCTAGTGTAGCCGTAGTTAGGCCACCACTTCAAGAACTCTGTAGCACCGCCTACAT
ACCTCGCTCTGCTAATCCTGTTACCAGTGGCTGCTGCCAGTGGCGATAAGTCGTGTCTTACCGGGTTGGA
CTCAAGACGATAGTTACCGGATAAGGCGCAGCGGTCGGGCTGAACGGGGGGTTCGTGCACACAGCCCAGC
TTGGAGCGAACGACCTACACCGAACTGAGATACCTACAGCGTGAGCTATGAGAAAGCGCCACGCTTCCCG
AAGGGAGAAAGGCGGACAGGTATCCGGTAAGCGGCAGGGTCGGAACAGGAGAGCGCACGAGGGAGCTTCC
AGGGGGAAACGCCTGGTATCTTTATAGTCCTGTCGGGTTTCGCCACCTCTGACTTGAGCGTCGATTTTTG
TGATGCTCGTCAGGGGGGCGGAGCCTATGGAAAAACGCCAGCAACGCGGCCTTTTTACGGTTCCTGGCCT
TTTGCTGGCCTTTTGCTCACATGTTCTTTCCTGCGTTATCCCCTGATTCTGTGGATAACCGTATTACCGC
CTTTGAGTGAGCTGATACCGCTCGCCGCAGCCGAACGACCGAGCGCAGCGAGTCAGTGAGCGAGGAAGCG
GAAGAGCGCCTGATGCGGTATTTTCTCCTTACGCATCTGTGCGGTATTTCACACCGCATATGGTGCACTC
TCAGTACAATCTGCTCTGATGCCGCATAGTTAAGCCAGTATACACTCCGCTATCGCTACGTGACTGGGTC
ATGGCTGCGCCCCGACACCCGCCAACACCCGCTGACGCGCCCTGACGGGCTTGTCTGCTCCCGGCATCCG
CTTACAGACAAGCTGTGACCGTCTCCGGGAGCTGCATGTGTCAGAGGTTTTCACCGTCATCACCGAAACG
CGCGAGGCAGGGTGCCTTGATGTGGGCGCCGGCGGTCGAGTGGCGACGGCGCGGCTTGTCCGCGCCCTGG
TAGATTGCCTGGCCGTAGGCCAGCCATTTTTGAGCGGCCAGCGGCCGCGATAGGCCGACGCGAAGCGGCG
GGGCGTAGGGAGCGCAGCGACCGAAGGGTAGGCGCTTTTTGCAGCTCTTCGGCTGTGCGCTGGCCAGACA
GTTATGCACAGGCCAGGCGGGTTTTAAGAGTTTTAATAAGTTTTAAAGAGTTTTAGGCGGAAAAATCGCC
TTTTTTCTCTTTTATATCAGTCACTTACATGTGTGACCGGTTCCCAATGTACGGCTTTGGGTTCCCAATG
TACGGGTTCCGGTTCCCAATGTACGGCTTTGGGTTCCCAATGTACGTGCTATCCACAGGAAAGAGACCTT
TTCGACCTTTTTCCCCTGCTAGGGCAATTTGCCCTAGCATCTGCTCCGTACATTAGGAACCGGCGGATGC
TTCGCCCTCGATCAGGTTGCGGTAGCGCATGACTAGGATCGGGCCAGCCTGCCCCGCCTCCTCCTTCAAA
TCGTACTCCGGCAGGTCATTTGACCCGATCAGCTTGCGCACGGTGAAACAGAACTTCTTGAACTCTCCGG
CGCTGCCACTGCGTTCGTAGATCGTCTTGAACAACCATCTGGCTTCTGCCTTGCCTGCGGCGCGGCGTGC
CAGGCGGTAGAGAAAACGGCCGATGCCGGGATCGATCAAAAAGTAATCGGGGTGAACCGTCAGCACGTCC
GGGTTCTTGCCTTCTGTGATCTCGCGGTACATCCAATCAGCTAGCTCGATCTCGATGTACTCCGGCCGCC
CGGTTTCGCTCTTTACGATCTTGTAGCGGCTAATCAAGGCTTCACCCTCGGATACCGTCACCAGGCGGCC
GTTCTTGGCCTTCTTCGTACGCTGCATGGCAACGTGCGTGGTGTTTAACCGAATGCAGGTTTCTACCAGG
TCGTCTTTCTGCTTTCCGCCATCGGCTCGCCGGCAGAACTTGAGTACGTCCGCAACGTGTGGACGGAACA
CGCGGCCGGGCTTGTCTCCCTTCCCTTCCCGGTATCGGTTCATGGATTCGGTTAGATGGGAAACCGCCAT
CAGTACCAGGTCGTAATCCCACACACTGGCCATGCCGGCCGGCCCTGCGGAAACCTCTACGTGCCCGTCT
GGAAGCTCGTAGCGGATCACCTCGCCAGCTCGTCGGTCACGCTTCGACAGACGGAAAACGGCCACGTCCA
TGATGCTGCGACTATCGCGGGTGCCCACGTCATAGAGCATCGGAACGAAAAAATCTGGTTGCTCGTCGCC
CTTGGGCGGCTTCCTAATCGACGGCGCACCGGCTGCCGGCGGTTGCCGGGATTCTTTGCGGATTCGATCA
GCGGCCGCTTGCCACGATTCACCGGGGCGTGCTTCTGCCTCGATGCGTTGCCGCTGGGCGGCCTGCGCGG
CCTTCAACTTCTCCACCAGGTCATCACCCAGCGCCGCGCCGATTTGTACCGGGCCGGATGGTTTGCGACC
GCTCACGCCGATTCCTCGGGCTTGGGGGTTCCAGTGCCATTGCAGGGCCGGCAGGCAACCCAGCCGCTTA
CGCCTGGCCAACCGCCCGTTCCTCCACACATGGGGCATTCCACGGCGTCGGTGCCTGGTTGTTCTTGATT
TTCCATGCCGCCTCCTTTAGCCGCTAAAATTCATCTACTCATTTATTCATTTGCTCATTTACTCTGGTAG
CTGCGCGATGTATTCAGATAGCAGCTCGGTAATGGTCTTGCCTTGGCGTACCGCGTACATCTTCAGCTTG
GTGTGATCCTCCGCCGGCAACTGAAAGTTGACCCGCTTCATGGCTGGCGTGTCTGCCAGGCTGGCCAACG
TTGCAGCCTTGCTGCTGCGTGCGCTCGGACGGCCGGCACTTAGCGTGTTTGTGCTTTTGCTCATTTTCTC
TTTACCTCATTAACTCAAATGAGTTTTGATTTAATTTCAGCGGCCAGCGCCTGGACCTCGCGGGCAGCGT
CGCCCTCGGGTTCTGATTCAAGAACGGTTGTGCCGGCGGCGGCAGTGCCTGGGTAGCTCACGCGCTGCGT
GATACGGGACTCAAGAATGGGCAGCTCGTACCCGGCCAGCGCCTCGGCAACCTCACCGCCGATGCGCGTG
CCTTTGATCGCCCGCGACACGACAAAGGCCGCTTGTAGCCTTCCATCCGTGACCTCAATGCGCTGCTTAA
CCAGCTCCACCAGGTCGGCGGTGGCCCATATGTCGTAAGGGCTTGGCTGCACCGGAATCAGCACGAAGTC
GGCTGCCTTGATCGCGGACACAGCCAAGTCCGCCGCCTGGGGCGCTCCGTCGATCACTACGAAGTCGCGC
CGGCCGATGGCCTTCACGTCGCGGTCAATCGTCGGGCGGTCGATGCCGACAACGGTTAGCGGTTGATCTT
CCCGCACGGCCGCCCAATCGCGGGCACTGCCCTGGGGATCGGAATCGACTAACAGAACATCGGCCCCGGC
GAGTTGCAGGGCGCGGGCTAGATGGGTTGCGATGGTCGTCTTGCCTGACCCGCCTTTCTGGTTAAGTACA
GCGATAACCTTCATGCGTTCCCCTTGCGTATTTGTTTATTTACTCATCGCATCATATACGCAGCGACCGC
ATGACGCAAGCTGTTTTACTCAAATACACATCACCTTTTTAGACGGCGGCGCTCGGTTTCTTCAGCGGCC
AAGCTGGCCGGCCAGGCCGCCAGCTTGGCATCAGACAAACCGGCCAGGATTTCATGCAGCCGCACGGTTG
AGACGTGCGCGGGCGGCTCGAACACGTACCCGGCCGCGATCATCTCCGCCTCGATCTCTTCGGTAATGAA
AAACGGTTCGTCCTGGCCGTCCTGGTGCGGTTTCATGCTTGTTCCTCTTGGCGTTCATTCTCGGCGGCCG
CCAGGGCGTCGGCCTCGGTCAATGCGTCCTCACGGAAGGCACCGCGCCGCCTGGCCTCGGTGGGCGTCAC
TTCCTCGCTGCGCTCAAGTGCGCGGTACAGGGTCGAGCGATGCACGCCAAGCAGTGCAGCCGCCTCTTTC
ACGGTGCGGCCTTCCTGGTCGATCAGCTCGCGGGCGTGCGCGATCTGTGCCGGGGTGAGGGTAGGGCGGG
GGCCAAACTTCACGCCTCGGGCCTTGGCGGCCTCGCGCCCGCTCCGGGTGCGGTCGATGATTAGGGAACG
CTCGAACTCGGCAATGCCGGCGAACACGGTCAACACCATGCGGCCGGCCGGCGTGGTGGTGTCGGCCCAC
GGCTCTGCCAGGCTACGCAGGCCCGCGCCGGCCTCCTGGATGCGCTCGGCAATGTCCAGTAGGTCGCGGG
TGCTGCGGGCCAGGCGGTCTAGCCTGGTCACTGTCACAACGTCGCCAGGGCGTAGGTGGTCAAGCATCCT
GGCCAGCTCCGGGCGGTCGCGCCTGGTGCCGGTGATCTTCTCGGAAAACAGCTTGGTGCAGCCGGCCGCG
TGCAGTTCGGCCCGTTGGTTGGTCAAGTCCTGGTCGTCGGTGCTGACGCGGGCATAGCCCAGCAGGCCAG
CGGCGGCGCTCTTGTTCATGGCGTAATGTCTCCGGTTCTAGTCGCAAGTATTCTACTTTATGCGACTAAA
ACACGCGACAAGAAAACGCCAGGAAAAGGGCAGGGCGGCAGCCTGTCGCGTAACTTAGGACTTGTGCGAC
ATGTCGTTTTCAGAAGACGGCTGCACTGAACGTCAGAAGCCGACTGCACTATAGCAGCGGAGGGGTTGGA
TCAAAGTACTTTGATCCCGAGGGGAACCCTGTGGTTGGCATGCACATACAAATGGACGAACGGATAAACC
TTTTCACGCCCTTTTAAATATCCGATTATTCTAATAAACGCTCTTTTCTCTTAGGTTTACCCGCCAATAT
ATCCTGTCAAACACTGATAGTTTAATTCCCGATCTAGTAACATAGATGACACCGCGCGCGATAATTTATC
CTAGTTTGCGCGCTATATTTTGTTTTCTATCGCGTATTAAATGTATAATTGCGGGACTCTAATCATAAAA
ACCCATCTCATAAATAACGTCATGCATTACATGTTAATTATTACATGCTTAACGTAATTCAACAGAAATT
ATATGATAATCATCGCAAGACCGGCAACAGGATTCAATCTTAAGAAACTTTATTGCCAAATGTTTGAACG
ATCGGGGAAATTCGAGCTGGTCACCTGTAATTCACACGTGGTGGTGGTGGTGGTGGCTAGCTTGTTTGCC
TCCCTGCTGCGGTTTTTCACCGAAGTTCATGCCAGTCCAGCGTTTTTGCAGCAGAAAAGCCGCCGACTTC
GGTTTGCGGTCGCGAGTGAAGATCCCTTTCTTGTTACCGCCAACGCGCAATATGCCTTGCGAGGTCGCAA
AATCGGCGAAATTCCATACCTGTTCACCGACGACGGCGCTGACGCGATCAAAGACGCGGTGATACATATC
CAGCCATGCACACTGATACTCTTCACTCCACATGTCGGTGTACATTGAGTGCAGCCCGGCTAACGTATCC
ACGCCGTATTCGGTGATGATAATCGGCTGATGCAGTTTCTCCTGCCAGGCCAGAAGTTCTTTTTCCAGTA
CCTTCTCTGCCGTTTCCAAATCGCCGCTTTGGACATACCATCCGTAATAACGGTTCAGGCACAGCACATC
AAAGAGATCGCTGATGGTATCGGTGTGAGCGTCGCAGAACATTACATTGACGCAGGTGATCGGACGCGTC
GGGTCGAGTTTACGCGTTGCTTCCGCCAGTGGCGCGAAATATTCCCGTGCACCTTGCGGACGGGTATCCG
GTTCGTTGGCAATACTCCACATCACCACGCTTGGGTGGTTTTTGTCACGCGCTATCAGCTCTTTAATCGC
CTGTAAGTGCGCTTGCTGAGTTTCCCCGTTGACTGCCTCTTCGCTGTACAGTTCTTTCGGCTTGTTGCCC
GCTTCGAAACCAATGCCTAAAGAGAGGTTAAAGCCGACAGCAGCAGTTTCATCAATCACCACGATGCCAT
GTTCATCTGCCCAGTCGAGCATCTCTTCAGCGTAAGGGTAATGCGAGGTACGGTAGGAGTTGGCCCCAAT
CCAGTCCATTAATGCGTGGTCGTGCACCATCAGCACGTTATCGAATCCTTTGCCACGCAAGTCCGCATCT
TCATGACGACCAAAGCCAGTAAAGTAGAACGGTTTGTGGTTAATCAGGAACTGTTCGCCCTTCACTGCCA
CTGACCGGATGCCGACGCGAAGCGGGTAGATATCACACTCTGTCTGGCTTTTGGCTGTGACGCACAGTTC
ATAGAGATAACCTTCACCCGGTTGCCAGAGGTGCGGATTCACCACTTGCAAAGTCCCGCTAGTGCCTTGT
CCAGTTGCAACCACCTGTTGATCCGCATCACGCAGTTCAACGCTGACATCACCATTGGCCACCACCTGCC
AGTCAACAGACGCGTGGTTACAGTCTTGCGCGACATGCGTCACCACGGTGATATCGTCCACCCAGGTGTT
CGGCGTGGTGTAGAGCATTACGCTGCGATGGATTCCGGCATAGTTAAAGAAATCATGGAAGTAAGACTGC
TTTTTCTTGCCGTTTTCGTCGGTAATCACCATTCCCGGCGGGATAGTCTGCCAGTTCAGTTCGTTGTTCA
CACAAACGGTGATACGTACACTTTTCCCGGCAATAACATACGGCGTGACATCGGCTTCAAATGGCGTATA
GCCGCCCTGATGCTCCATCACTTCCTGATTATTGACCCACACTTTGCCGTAATGAGTGACCGCATCGAAA
CGCAGCACGATACGCTGGCCTGCCCAACCTTTCGGTATAAAGACTTCGCGCTGATACCAGACGTTGCCCG
CATAATTACGAATATCTGCATCGGCGAACTGATCGTTAAAACTGCCTGGCACAGCAATTGCCCGGCTTTC
TTGTAACGCGCTTTCCCACCAACGCTGATCAATTCCACAGTTTTCGCGATCCAGACTGAATGCCCACAGG
CCGTCGAGTTTTTTGATTTCACGGGTTGGGGTTTCTACAGGACGGACGAGTCGTCGGTTCTGTAACTATC
ATCATCATCATAGACACACGAAATAAAGTAATCAGATTATCAGTTAAAGCTATGTAATATTTACACCATA
ACCAATCAATTAAAAAATAGATCAGTTTAAAGAAAGATCAAAGCTCAAAAAAATAAAAAGAGAAAAGGGT
CCTAACCAAGAAAATGAAGGAGAAAAACTAGAAATTTACCCTCAGATCTACCATGGTCAAGAGTCCCCCG
TGTTCTCTCCAAATGAAATGAACTTCCTTATATAGAGGAAGGGTCTTGCGAAGGATAGTGGGATTGTGCG
TCATCCCTTACGTCAGTGGAGATATCACATCAATCCACTTGCTTTGAAGACGTGGTTGGAACGTCTTCTT
TTTCCACGATGCTCCTCGTGGGTGGGGGTCCATCTTTGGGACCACTGTCGGCAGAGGCATCTTCAACGAT
GGCCTTTCCTTTATCGCAATGATGGCATTTGTAGGAGCCACCTTCCTTTTCCACTATCTTCACAATAAAG
TGACAGATAGCTGGGCAATGGAATCCGAGGAGGTTTCCGGATATTACCCTTTGTTGAAAAGTCTCAATTG
CCCTTTGGTCTTCTGAGACTGTATCTTTGATATTTTTGGAGTAGACAAGTGTGTCGTGCTCCACCATGTT
GACGAAGATTTTCTTCTTGTCATTGAGTCGTAAGAGACTCTGTATGAACTGTTCGCCAGTCTTTACGGCG
AGTTCTGTTAGGTCCTCTATTTGAATCTTTGACTCCATGAAGCTAAACTGAAGGCGGGAAACGACAATCT
GATCCAAGCTCAAGCTGCTCTAGCATTCGCCATTCAGGCTGCGCAACTGTTGGGAAGGGCGATCGGTGCG
GGCCTCTTCGCTATTACGCCAGCTGGCGAAAGGGGGATGTGCTGCAAGGCGATTAAGTTGGGTAACGCCA
GGGTTTTCCCAGTCACGACGTTGTAAAACGACGGCCAGTGCCAAGCTTGCATGCCTGCAG
