>Addgene plasmid #84195 | Osa-pCAMBIA-1301-STTM159 | depositor partial sequence | sequence record 174483 | STTM159
CATTTGGAGAGGACAGCCCAAGCTTCAGAGCTCCCTCTATCAATCCAAAGTTGTTGTTGTTATGGTCTAA
TTTAAATATGGTCTAAAGAAGAAGAATTAGAGCTCCCTCTATCAATCCAAGGAATTCGGTACGCTGAAAT
CACCAG
