[The description below was written by a language model from this plasmid's Addgene catalogue record.]
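Description:
Osa-pCAMBIA-1301-STTM159 is a plant binary vector built on the pCAMBIA-1301 backbone (about 11.8 kb without insert) and designed to interfere with miR159 function in rice. The pCAMBIA series is generally used for Agrobacterium-mediated T-DNA transfer into plants, although the record does not describe the delivery route explicitly. The catalogue lists the vector type as bacterial, yeast and plant expression, but the stated purpose is plant-specific. In bacteria the plasmid is maintained under chloramphenicol and kanamycin selection, and hygromycin is recorded as the selectable marker for transformed plant tissue. Copy number is not known, and no feature table is provided, so origins of replication and other backbone elements cannot be confirmed from the record.

The payload is a roughly 2.8 kb cassette inserted at a PacI site, in which a doubled CaMV 35S promoter (2x35S) drives a short tandem target mimic (STTM) directed against Osa-miR159. In the STTM approach, a transcript carries two non-cleavable miRNA binding sites joined by a short spacer. These decoy sites sequester the target miRNA and trigger its degradation, lowering the activity of the whole miRNA family and derepressing its endogenous targets. The construct is therefore used as a loss-of-function tool to study the roles of miR159 in rice. The depositor notes that the STTM sequence may differ slightly from the reference sequence, but that such differences are not expected to affect function. The terminator and the remaining content of the 2.8 kb cassette are not stated.
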