Addgene plasmid #84195: Osa-pCAMBIA-1301-STTM159
Purpose: Disturb the expression of miR159 in rice
Depositing lab: Guiliang Tang. Depositing organization: Michigan Technological University. Publication: Effective small RNA destruction by the expression of a short tandem target mimic in Arabidopsis. Yan J, Gu Y, Jia X, Kang W, Pan S, Tang X, Chen X, Tang G. Plant Cell. 2012 Feb;24(2):415-27. doi: 10.1105/tpc.111.094144. Epub 2012 Feb 17. PubMed 22345490.
Backbone
  Vector backbone: pCAMBIA-1301
  Backbone manufacturer: CAMBIA Company
  Backbone size w/o insert (bp): 11827
  Vector type: Bacterial Expression, Yeast Expression, Plant Expression
  Selectable markers: Hygromycin
Growth in bacteria
  Bacterial resistance: Chloramphenicol and Kanamycin, 25 & 50 μg/mL
  Growth temperature: 37°C
  Growth strain: DH5alpha
  Copy number: Unknown
Gene/Insert
  Gene/Insert name: miR159 (alt name: Osa-miR159)
  Species: Rice
  Insert size (bp): 2846
  GenBank ID: miRBase (MI0001092-MI0001097)
  Promoter: 2x35S
  Cloning method: Restriction Enzyme; 5′ cloning site PacI (unknown if destroyed); 3′ cloning site PacI (unknown if destroyed)
  Sequencing primers: 5′ 35S promoter; 3′ AGGTTTAGTCGTCTCGTGTCTG
Terms and licenses: Academic/Nonprofit Terms; Industry Terms: Not Available to Industry
Depositor comments: This plasmid used to disturb miR159’s expression by STTM method invented by Dr. Guiliang Tang’s Lab in Michigan Technological University (Plant cell, 2012), Houghton, MI, USA. The method used to construct this plasmid refers to Tang et al., (Methods, 2012) with minor revision. The STTM sequence in this plasmid may contain discrepancies compared to the reference sequence(s). According to the depositing lab, these mutations should not affect plasmid function. For additional published information regarding this plasmid, please see https://www.cell.com/molecular-plant/pdf/S1674-2052(18)30275-2.pdf?_returnURL=https%3A%2F%2Flinkinghub.elsevier.com%2Fretrieve%2Fpii%2FS1674205218302752%3Fshowall%3Dtrue#
How to cite: Osa-pCAMBIA-1301-STTM159 was a gift from Guiliang Tang (Addgene plasmid # 84195 ; http://n2t.net/addgene:84195 ; RRID:Addgene_84195)
